Addgene plasmid #32321: pQFKan
Depositing lab: Steve Stowers. Depositing organization: Montana State University. Publication: An efficient method for recombineering GAL4 and QF drivers. Stowers RS. Fly (Austin). 2011 Oct 1;5(4). 10.4161/fly.5.4.17560 PubMed 21857163.
Backbone
  Vector backbone: pBSC5
Growth in bacteria
  Bacterial resistance: Ampicillin and Kanamycin, 100 & 50 μg/mL
  Growth temperature: 37°C
  Growth strain: DH10B
  Copy number: High Copy
Gene/Insert
  Gene/Insert name: QF Kan
  Cloning method: Restriction Enzyme; 5′ cloning site Asc I (not destroyed); 3′ cloning site EcoRI (not destroyed)
  Sequencing primers: 5′ M13F; 3′ M13R
Terms and licenses: Academic/Nonprofit Terms; Industry Terms: Not Available to Industry
Depositor comments: Please see http://www.everyvector.com/sequences/show_public/14110 for additional plasmid map.
How to cite: pQFKan was a gift from Steve Stowers (Addgene plasmid # 32321 ; http://n2t.net/addgene:32321 ; RRID:Addgene_32321)
