[The description below was written by a language model from this plasmid's Addgene catalogue record and pLannotate feature annotations shown in this document.]
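Description:
pQFKan is a 6,723 bp high-copy bacterial plasmid built on the pBSC5 backbone, which by its annotated features is a Bluescript-style cloning vector. It serves as a template for recombineering QF driver constructs. It replicates in E. coli from a ColE1/pUC-type origin and also carries an f1 phage origin, which permits single-stranded DNA production. The backbone provides ampicillin resistance through β-lactamase expressed from its own promoter, and the insert adds a second marker, so the plasmid is selected with both ampicillin and kanamycin. Remnants of the lac region (a lacI fragment, CAP site, lac promoter and operator, and a lacZα fragment) surround the cloning site. T3 and T7 phage promoters and the M13 primer sites used for sequencing also flank it.

The "QF Kan" insert was cloned between AscI and EcoRI sites, both of which are retained. It begins with the coding sequence of qa-1f (QF), the Neurospora crassa transcriptional activator of the quinate utilisation genes, which binds a defined 16 bp site upstream of its targets. This protein is the activator component of the Q binary expression system. About 270 bp of unannotated sequence follows the QF coding region. Next comes a kanamycin resistance gene, aph(3')-Ia, flanked by two loxP sites in the same orientation, so Cre recombinase can excise the marker once it has served its purpose. No eukaryotic promoter is annotated upstream of QF. This fits the cassette's intended use, in which QF is inserted into a genomic clone under the control of a gene's own regulatory sequences. According to the associated publication title, the plasmid belongs to a method for efficiently recombineering GAL4 and QF drivers, and the journal indicates Drosophila work. Kanamycin selection presumably identifies the recombinant clones, although the record does not spell out the workflow.
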