Features (pLannotate 1.2.2; 15 found; start..end, strand, type, name):
     24..128     +  promoter       AmpR promoter: bla
    129..989     +  CDS            AmpR: β-lactamase; bla; confers resistance to ampicillin, carbenicillin, and related antibiotics
   1160..1748    +  rep_origin     ori: high-copy-number ColE1/pMB1/pBR322/pUC origin of replication
   1931..2023    +  CDS            lacI (fragment): lac repressor; lacI; The lac repressor binds to the lac operator to inhibit transcription in E. coli. This inhibition can be relieved by adding lactose or isopropyl-β-D-thiogalactopyranoside (IPTG).
   2036..2057    +  protein_bind   CAP binding site: CAP binding activates transcription in the presence of cAMP. E. coli catabolite activator protein
   2072..2102    +  promoter       lac promoter: promoter for the E. coli lac operon
   2110..2126    +  protein_bind   lac operator: The lac repressor binds to the lac operator to inhibit transcription in E. coli. This inhibition can be relieved by adding lactose or isopropyl-β-D-thiogalactopyranoside (IPTG). lac repressor encoded by lacI
   2171..2189    +  promoter       T3 promoter: promoter for bacteriophage T3 RNA polymerase
   2230..4677    +  CDS            qa-1f: QA1F_NEUCR - Protein predicted: Swiss-Prot protein existence level 4. Transcription activation of genes for enzymes and proteins of quinate metabolism by binding to a 16 base-pair sequence (consensus 5'- GGRTAARYRYTTAYCC-3') in front of each Qa genes. From Neurospora crassa (strain ATCC 24698 / 74-OR23-1A / CBS 708.71 / DSM 1257 / FGSC 987).
   4947..4980    +  protein_bind   loxP: Cre-mediated recombination occurs in the 8-bp core sequence (GCATACAT). Cre recombinase
   5094..5903    +  CDS            KanR: aminoglycoside phosphotransferase; aph(3')-Ia; confers resistance to kanamycin in bacteria or G418 (Geneticin®) in eukaryotes
   5978..6011    +  protein_bind   loxP: Cre-mediated recombination occurs in the 8-bp core sequence (GCATACAT). Cre recombinase
   6079..6097    -  promoter       T7 promoter: promoter for bacteriophage T7 RNA polymerase
   6105..6260    +  CDS            lacZα (fragment): LacZα fragment of β-galactosidase; lacZ fragment
   6362..6720    -  rep_origin     f1 ori (sequence partly withheld): f1 bacteriophage origin of replication; arrow indicates direction of (+) strand synthesis
>Addgene plasmid #32321 | pQFKan | depositor full sequence | sequence record 36641 | pQFKan sequence 6723 bps
GTGGCACTTTTCGGGGAAATGTGCGCGGAACCCCTATTTGTTTATTTTTCTAAATACATTCAAATATGTA
TCCGCTCATGAGACAATAACCCTGATAAATGCTTCAATAATATTGAAAAAGGAAGAGTATGAGTATTCAA
CATTTCCGTGTCGCCCTTATTCCCTTTTTTGCGGCATTTTGCCTTCCTGTTTTTGCTCACCCAGAAACGC
TGGTGAAAGTAAAAGATGCTGAAGATCAGTTGGGTGCACGAGTGGGTTACATCGAACTGGATCTCAACAG
CGGTAAGATCCTTGAGAGTTTTCGCCCCGAAGAACGTTTTCCAATGATGAGCACTTTTAAAGTTCTGCTA
TGTGGCGCGGTATTATCCCGTATTGACGCCGGGCAAGAGCAACTCGGTCGCCGCATACACTATTCTCAGA
ATGACTTGGTTGAGTACTCACCAGTCACAGAAAAGCATCTTACGGATGGCATGACAGTAAGAGAATTATG
CAGTGCTGCCATAACCATGAGTGATAACACTGCGGCCAACTTACTTCTGACAACGATCGGAGGACCGAAG
GAGCTAACCGCTTTTTTGCACAACATGGGGGATCATGTAACTCGCCTTGATCGTTGGGAACCGGAGCTGA
ATGAAGCCATACCAAACGACGAGCGTGACACCACGATGCCTGTAGCAATGGCAACAACGTTGCGCAAACT
ATTAACTGGCGAACTACTTACTCTAGCTTCCCGGCAACAATTAATAGACTGGATGGAGGCGGATAAAGTT
GCAGGACCACTTCTGCGCTCGGCCCTTCCGGCTGGCTGGTTTATTGCTGATAAATCTGGAGCCGGTGAGC
GTGGGTCTCGCGGTATCATTGCAGCACTGGGGCCAGATGGTAAGCCCTCCCGTATCGTAGTTATCTACAC
GACGGGGAGTCAGGCAACTATGGATGAACGAAATAGACAGATCGCTGAGATAGGTGCCTCACTGATTAAG
CATTGGTAACTGTCAGACCAAGTTTACTCATATATACTTTAGATTGATTTAAAACTTCATTTTTAATTTA
AAAGGATCTAGGTGAAGATCCTTTTTGATAATCTCATGACCAAAATCCCTTAACGTGAGTTTTCGTTCCA
CTGAGCGTCAGACCCCGTAGAAAAGATCAAAGGATCTTCTTGAGATCCTTTTTTTCTGCGCGTAATCTGC
TGCTTGCAAACAAAAAAACCACCGCTACCAGCGGTGGTTTGTTTGCCGGATCAAGAGCTACCAACTCTTT
TTCCGAAGGTAACTGGCTTCAGCAGAGCGCAGATACCAAATACTGTCCTTCTAGTGTAGCCGTAGTTAGG
CCACCACTTCAAGAACTCTGTAGCACCGCCTACATACCTCGCTCTGCTAATCCTGTTACCAGTGGCTGCT
GCCAGTGGCGATAAGTCGTGTCTTACCGGGTTGGACTCAAGACGATAGTTACCGGATAAGGCGCAGCGGT
CGGGCTGAACGGGGGGTTCGTGCACACAGCCCAGCTTGGAGCGAACGACCTACACCGAACTGAGATACCT
ACAGCGTGAGCTATGAGAAAGCGCCACGCTTCCCGAAGGGAGAAAGGCGGACAGGTATCCGGTAAGCGGC
AGGGTCGGAACAGGAGAGCGCACGAGGGAGCTTCCAGGGGGAAACGCCTGGTATCTTTATAGTCCTGTCG
GGTTTCGCCACCTCTGACTTGAGCGTCGATTTTTGTGATGCTCGTCAGGGGGGCGGAGCCTATGGAAAAA
CGCCAGCAACGCGGCCTTTTTACGGTTCCTGGCCTTTTGCTGGCCTTTTGCTCACATGTTCTTTCCTGCG
TTATCCCCTGATTCTGTGGATAACCGTATTACCGCCTTTGAGTGAGCTGATACCGCTCGCCGCAGCCGAA
CGACCGAGCGCAGCGAGTCAGTGAGCGAGGAAGCGGAAGAGCGCCCAATACGCAAACCGCCTCTCCCCGC
GCGTTGGCCGATTCATTAATGCAGCTGGCACGACAGGTTTCCCGACTGGAAAGCGGGCAGTGAGCGCAAC
GCAATTAATGTGAGTTAGCTCACTCATTAGGCACCCCAGGCTTTACACTTTATGCTTCCGGCTCGTATGT
TGTGTGGAATTGTGAGCGGATAACAATTTCACACAGGAAACAGCTATGACCATGATTACGCCAAGCGCGC
AATTAACCCTCACTAAAGGGAACAAAAGCTGGCCACTGTTTAAACTTGGCGCGCCCAACATGCCGCCTAA
ACGCAAGACACTCAATGCCGCTGCCGAAGCCAATGCCCACGCTGATGGCCATGCTGATGGCAATGCTGAT
GGTCATGTCGCTAACACTGCAGCAAGCAGCAACAACGCCCGTTTTGCGGACTTGACCAACATTGACACAC
CCGGCCTCGGCCCTACCACGACGACGTTACTTGTCGAGCCCGCTCGTTCGAAACGCCAGAGAGTCTCGAG
GGCCTGTGATCAGTGTCGAGCTGCACGTGAAAAGTGTGATGGAATCCAGCCGGCTTGCTTCCCCTGTGTG
TCGCAGGGCCGGTCGTGTACCTACCAGGCCAGTCCCAAGAAGCGAGGAGTCCAGACGGGCTACATCCGCA
CTCTCGAACTGGCTCTGGCTTGGATGTTCGAGAACGTTGCCCGCAGCGAGGACGCCCTCCACAATCTTTT
GGTCCGTGATGCTGGCCAGGGCAGCGCTCTCCTGGTCGGCAAAGACTCGCCTGCTGCAGAACGCCTGCAT
GCAAGATGGGCGACGAGTCGAGTCAACAAAAGCATCACCCGTCTTCTCTCAGGTCAGGCCGCACAAGATC
CATCTGAAGACGGCCAATCCCCGTCCGAAGACATAAATGTCCAAGATGCCGGGGCAAAGACATCCGACTT
CCCTCATGCGCCTCACTTGACTTTCTCGGCGCCTAAGTCTAGTACAGCTGAGACACGCACTCTACCAGGC
CCGGTCCGACCACCTATTTCGGCAAACACCCTGGAAAACAACCTTCAGCCAGATGGTACCGGGATAGGGA
AGCTACCACCCAATCATTGGCGCCTGCTGGATATCTACTTTTCCTACACGCATTCTTGGCTCCCTATCCT
CGAGAAGAAAGACATGTACCAAGCATTGTACCAGTACTCTGAACAAGGCTCGTTGCTTCCCTCTGCGAAT
GTCGAGTCTGGCGTTCATGCCGAGCTCTGGAGCGCGCTCGCCCTGGCGTCCTTCCAGGCTGCTGCTACTG
CTGCATCGAGTGCTACGGGTCCAGCTTCAGCTGCTCATGGCCATGACAATGCCATCAATCCTTCACCTGC
AGACATATCTGACACAGCCCGAAAGCTCATACCTTTGGAAAGCGGGCCGTTCCAGGTTCAGCACTGCAGA
GCGTTGCTGCTTCTTTGTCTCGTAAGCCTTGGGCGGGATGATTGGGAGTCTGCTTGGTTGCTGGTTGGCT
TTGCGGTCCGCGTCCTACTTGTTGTTCGCACCCAGTTGCCTCCTGATGATGACCGGCCACGACCAAGAAT
GCGTGCGCTGCTCGTCGCGTGCTTCATCGTGGATACCATTGTGTCTATGAGACACAACGTGCCGGCCCAT
CTCAAGCCAGACGACATTGCGGATCTGCCGTTACCTGAAGACGGTCAAGATCAATGGGAGCCGTGGACAC
CATGTGAGGGCTTAGGCGGTGAACACACCATGCTGCAAATGTTGAGGAACCCGGCATACCCTTTAAGCAC
ATTCAACCACCTATATGGCGTGACCAAGCTGGTTGCTTTGGAGCTTCTGCCAAGAATACGAACATCTTCA
CAGAACGCTCCCTTGGAGTTCAGGTCGCGGTTGCAGCAGGTAATCGGCCACAATTCTCCCTTCAGCGTCT
TTGTCCTTTCCCAGGATACAGCATCGGCTTTTGTGCCTACTGCATACCTTACCCGTACCGTTTATTTATG
GGCAGCTGCCTTTTCTGAGCCTCTCAACGAACACTACTCGCATCTTCTGATCGAAACTCTTGATCAGTAT
CAGAAGCGGTTTGGTACATATGCAATCCCACCTCTGATCCCTTCTCTTCTAGACTCCCTTCTTGCTTTAA
AGAAACAATCACATTCTTCAGAGCGGCATCGAAGGCACTTGGAAGAGCTTTTCCCCGCCTACTCCTCCAT
TTGGCCTCGGGGAGGCCGACACAGCAATACTGGCCTCCAACCCATACGACAACTTGAGCTTCCGCCGACT
GCGACTGCCACTGCAAGTATCATGCCCCATGTCATGGAACAGCCCCTGTCAACGTCAATAAATCCGGTCA
ATGATCGGTTTAATGGAATACCGAATCCTACCCCCTACAATAGCGATGCGGCCCTAGACGCAATTACTCA
AACCAATGACTACGGATCAGTCAATACCCATGGCATTCTCAGTACATATCCACCACCTGCCACCCACTTG
AACGAGGCCTCGGTGGCCCTTGCGCCTGGAGGTGCTCCTCCCAGACCACCCCCGCCATACGTTGATAGTA
CAACGAACCATCCTCCTTACCATAGTAACCTCGTCCCCATGGCCAATTTCGGATATTCGACTGTAGACTA
TGATGCGATGGTGGATGATCTGGCATCGATCGAGTACACGGATGCGGTTGACGTTGATCCGCAGTTCATG
ACGAACCTCGGGTTTGTCCCAGGGTGTAATTTTAGCGATATCAACACGTATGAGCAATAGGCTAGCGTCG
ACTAAAGCCAAATAGAAAATTATTCAGTTCCTGGCTTAAGTTTTTAAAAGTGATATTATTTATTTGGTTG
TAACCAACCAAAAGAATGTAAATAACTAATACATAATTATGTTAGTTTTAAGTTAGCAACAAATTGATTT
TAGCTATATTAGCTACTTGGTTAATAAATAGAATATATTTATTTAAAGATAATTGCGTTTTTATTGTCAG
GGAGTGAGTTTGCTTAAAAACTCGTTTAGATCGGATCCGCGGCCGCATAACTTCGTATAGCATACATTAT
ACGAAGTTATGGCAGCTCTGGCCCGTGTCTCAAAATCTCTGATGTTACATTGCACAAGATAAAAATATAT
CATCATGAACAATAAAACTGTCTGCTTACATAAACAGTAATACAAGGGGTGTTATGAGCCATATTCAACG
GGAAACGTCGAGGCCGCGATTAAATTCCAACATGGATGCTGATTTATATGGGTATAAATGGGCTCGCGAT
AATGTCGGGCAATCAGGTGCGACAATCTATCGCTTGTATGGGAAGCCCGATGCGCCAGAGTTGTTTCTGA
AACATGGCAAAGGTAGCGTTGCCAATGATGTTACAGATGAGATGGTCAGACTAAACTGGCTGACGGAATT
TATGCCTCTTCCGACCATCAAGCATTTTATCCGTACTCCTGATGATGCATGGTTACTCACCACTGCGATC
CCCGGAAAAACAGCATTCCAGGTATTAGAAGAATATCCTGATTCAGGTGAAAATATTGTTGATGCGCTGG
CAGTGTTCCTGCGCCGGTTGCATTCGATTCCTGTTTGTAATTGTCCTTTTAACAGCGATCGCGTATTTCG
TCTCGCTCAGGCGCAATCACGAATGAATAACGGTTTGGTTGATGCGAGTGATTTTGATGACGAGCGTAAT
GGCTGGCCTGTTGAACAAGTCTGGAAAGAAATGCATAAACTTTTGCCATTCTCACCGGATTCAGTCGTCA
CTCATGGTGATTTCTCACTTGATAACCTTATTTTTGACGAGGGGAAATTAATAGGTTGTATTGATGTTGG
ACGAGTCGGAATCGCAGACCGATACCAGGATCTTGCCATCCTATGGAACTGCCTCGGTGAGTTTTCTCCT
TCATTACAGAAACGGCTTTTTCAAAAATATGGTATTGATAATCCTGATATGAATAAATTGCAGTTTCATT
TGATGCTCGATGAGTTTTTCTAATCAGAATTGGTTAATTGGTTGTAACACTGGCAGAGCATTACGCTGAC
TTGACGGGACGGCGCAAGCTCATGACCATAACTTCGTATAGCATACATTATACGAAGTTATGCAGTCATG
CGTCTGAGAATTCCACTTAATTAAGAAGGCCGGCCCTTCCTCAGCGTGGCCAATTCGCCCTATAGTGAGT
CGTATTACGCGCGCTCACTGGCCGTCGTTTTACAACGTCGTGACTGGGAAAACCCTGGCGTTACCCAACT
TAATCGCCTTGCAGCACATCCCCCTTTCGCCAGCTGGCGTAATAGCGAAGAGGCCCGCACCGATCGCCCT
TCCCAACAGTTGCGCAGCCTGAATGGCGAATGGAAATTGTAAGCGTTAATATTTTGTTAAAATTCGCGTT
AAATTTTTGTTAAATCAGCTCATTTTTTTAACCAATAGGCCGAAATCGGCAAAATCCCTTATAAATCAAA
AGAATAGACCGAGATAGGGT
[37 nt withheld, positions 6391-6427]
AAAGAACGTGGACTCCAACGTCAAAGG
[49 nt withheld, positions 6455-6503]
T
[91 nt withheld, positions 6505-6595]
G
[124 nt withheld, positions 6597-6720]
CAG
