>Addgene plasmid #32321 | pQFKan | addgene partial sequence | sequence record 37532 | M13-Rev 5'-CAGGAAACAGCTATGACC-3'
TACCTACTAAGGGACAAAGCTGGCCACTGTTTAAACTTGGCGCGCCCAACATGCCGCCTAAACGCAAGAC
ACTCAATGCCGCTGCCGAAGCCAATGCCCACGCTGATGGCCATGCTGATGGCAATGCTGATGGTCATGTC
GCTAACACTGCAGCAAGCAGCAACAACGCCCGTTTTGCGGACTTGACCAACATTGACACACCCGGCCTCG
GCCCTACCACGACGACGTTACTTGTCGAGCCCGCTCGTTCGAAACGCCAGAGAGTCTCGAGGGCCTGTGA
TCAGTGTCGAGCTGCACGTGAAAAGTGTGATGGAATCCAGCCGGCTTGCTTCCCCTGTGTGTCGCAGGGC
CGGTCGTGTACCTACCAGGCCAGTCCCAAGAAGCGAGGAGTCCAGACGGGCTACATCCGCACTCTCGAAC
TGGCTCTGGCTTGGATGTTCGAGAACGTTGCCCGCAGCGAGGACGCCCTCCACAATCTTTTGGTCCGTGA
TGCTGGCCAGGGCAGCGCTCTCCTGGTCGGCAAAGACTCGCCTGCTGCAGAACGCCTGCATGCAAGATGG
GCGACGAGTCGAGTCAACAAAAGCATCACCCGTCTTCTCTCAGGTCAGGCCGCACAAGATCCATCTGAAG
ACGGCCAATCCCCGTCCGAAGACATAAATGTCCAAGATGCCGGGGCAAAGACATCCGACTTCCCTCATGC
GCCTCACTTGACTTTCTCGGCGCCTAAGTCTAGTACAGCTGAGACACGCACTCTACCAGGCCCGGTCCGA
CCACCTATTTCGGCAAACACCCTGGAAAACAACCTTCAGCCAGATGGTACCGGGATAGGGAAGCTACCAC
CCAATCATTGGCGCCTGCTGGATATCTACTTTTCCTACACGCATTCTTGGCTCCCTATCCTCGAGAAGAA
AGACATGTACCAAGCATTGTACCA
